Addgene plasmid #26047: pMSCV-OPA1
Depositing lab: David Chan. Depositing organization: California Institute of Technology. Publication: OPA1 processing controls mitochondrial fusion and is regulated by mRNA splicing, membrane potential, and Yme1L. Song Z, Chen H, Fiket M, Alexander C, Chan DC. J Cell Biol. 2007 Aug 27;178(5):749-55. Epub 2007 Aug 20. 10.1083/jcb.200704110 PubMed 17709429.
Backbone
  Vector backbone: pMSCVpuro
  Backbone size w/o insert (bp): 6435
  Vector type: Mammalian Expression, Retroviral
  Selectable markers: Puromycin
Growth in bacteria
  Bacterial resistance: Ampicillin, 100 μg/mL
  Growth temperature: 37°C
  Growth strain: DH5alpha
  Copy number: High Copy
Gene/Insert
  Gene/Insert name: OPA1
  Species: H. sapiens (human)
  Insert size (bp): 2907
  Entrez Gene: OPA1 (a.k.a. BERHS, MGM1, MTDPS14, NPG, NTG, largeG)
  Cloning method: Restriction Enzyme; 5′ cloning site XhoI (not destroyed); 3′ cloning site NotI (not destroyed)
  Sequencing primers: 5′ pLXSN-5; 3′ EBV-rev
Terms and licenses: Academic/Nonprofit Terms; Industry Terms: Not Available to Industry
Depositor comments: Human OPA1 (splice isoform 1).
How to cite: pMSCV-OPA1 was a gift from David Chan (Addgene plasmid # 26047 ; http://n2t.net/addgene:26047 ; RRID:Addgene_26047)
