[The description below was written by a language model from this plasmid's Addgene catalogue record and pLannotate feature annotations shown in this document.]
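Description:
pMSCV-OPA1 is a gammaretroviral expression vector built on the pMSCVpuro backbone, carrying human OPA1 (splice isoform 1 according to the depositor) for stable expression in mammalian cells. In bacteria it is maintained as a high-copy plasmid through a ColE1/pUC-type origin and selected with ampicillin via the β-lactamase gene. The annotated remnants of lacI, lacZα, rop, bom, a tetracycline resistance gene and env are non-functional fragments left over from the vector's construction history.

The retroviral cassette is bounded by 5′ and 3′ long terminal repeats from murine embryonic stem cell virus. Downstream of the 5′ LTR lie the MESV Ψ packaging signal and a truncated gag segment lacking its start codon, which together allow the genomic RNA to be efficiently encapsidated when gag, pol and env are supplied in trans by a packaging cell line. The OPA1 coding sequence, inserted between XhoI and NotI sites, follows these elements, so it is presumably transcribed from the 5′ LTR promoter after integration. A short SV40 poly(A) signal annotated on the reverse strand sits just after the insert, and its role is not stated in the record. A mouse PGK promoter then drives puromycin N-acetyltransferase as an independent unit, letting transduced cells be selected with puromycin.

OPA1 is a dynamin-related GTPase of the mitochondrial inner membrane required for mitochondrial fusion. The associated publication concerns how OPA1 processing, governed by mRNA splicing, membrane potential and Yme1L, controls fusion, so this construct suits retroviral expression of a single defined isoform for studying its proteolytic processing and fusion activity.
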