Features (pLannotate 1.2.2; 20 found; start..end, strand, type, name):
    234..833     +  CDS            PuroR: puromycin N-acetyltransferase; pac from Streptomyces alboniger; confers resistance to puromycin
    933..1447    +  LTR            3' LTR: 3' long terminal repeat from murine embryonic stem cell virus
   1609..1625    -  protein_bind   lac operator: The lac repressor binds to the lac operator to inhibit transcription in E. coli. This inhibition can be relieved by adding lactose or isopropyl-β-D-thiogalactopyranoside (IPTG). lac repressor encoded by lacI
   1633..1663    -  promoter       lac promoter: promoter for the E. coli lac operon
   1678..1699    -  protein_bind   CAP binding site: CAP binding activates transcription in the presence of cAMP. E. coli catabolite activator protein
   1712..1804    -  CDS            lacI (fragment): lac repressor; lacI; The lac repressor binds to the lac operator to inhibit transcription in E. coli. This inhibition can be relieved by adding lactose or isopropyl-β-D-thiogalactopyranoside (IPTG).
   1987..2575    -  rep_origin     ori: high-copy-number ColE1/pMB1/pBR322/pUC origin of replication
   2746..3606    -  CDS            AmpR: β-lactamase; bla; confers resistance to ampicillin, carbenicillin, and related antibiotics
   3607..3711    -  promoter       AmpR promoter: bla
   3806..3841    +  CDS            rop (fragment): Rop protein, which maintains plasmids at low copy number; rop
   3943..4042    +  misc_feature   bom (fragment): basis of mobility region from pBR322
   4048..4197    -  CDS            lacZα (fragment): LacZα fragment of β-galactosidase; lacZ fragment
   4197..4398    -  CDS            TcR (fragment): tetracycline efflux protein; tet; confers resistance to tetracycline
   4399..4497    +  CDS            env (fragment): murine leukemia virus gPr80 envelope polyprotein precursor; env; proteolytically cleaved into gp70SU and p15TM subunits
   4539..5055    +  LTR            5' LTR: 5' long terminal repeat from murine embryonic stem cell virus
   5119..5460    +  misc_feature   MESV Ψ: packaging signal of murine embryonic stem cell virus
   5527..5943    +  CDS            gag (truncated): truncated Moloney murine leukemia virus (MMLV) gag gene lacking the start codon
   5979..8858    +  CDS            OPA1: OPA1_HUMAN - Also known as KIAA0567. Experimental evidence at protein level: Swiss-Prot protein existence level 1. Isoforms that contain the alternative exon 4b (present in isoform 4 and isoform 5) are required for mitochondrial genome maintenance, possibly by anchoring the mitochondrial nucleoids to the inner mitochondrial membrane. From Homo sapiens (Human).
   8885..9006    -  polyA_signal   SV40 poly(A) signal: SV40 polyadenylation signal
   9020..213     +  promoter       PGK promoter (across the origin): mouse phosphoglycerate kinase 1 promoter
>Addgene plasmid #26047 | pMSCV-OPA1 | addgene full sequence | sequence record 199804 | Addgene NGS Result
CGGGTAGGCCTTTGGGGCAGCGGCCAATAGCAGCTTTGCTCCTTCGCTTTCTGGGCTCAGAGGCTGGGAA
GGGGTGGGTCCGGGGGCGGGCTCAGGGGCGGGCTCAGGGGCGGGGCGGGCGCCCGAAGGTCCTCCGGAGG
CCCGGCATTCTGCACGCTTCAAAAGCGCACGTCTGCCGCGCTGTTCTCCTCTTCCTCATCTCCGGGCCTT
TCGACCTGCAGCCCAAGCTTACCATGACCGAGTACAAGCCCACGGTGCGCCTCGCCACCCGCGACGACGT
CCCCAGGGCCGTACGCACCCTCGCCGCCGCGTTCGCCGACTACCCCGCCACGCGCCACACCGTCGATCCG
GACCGCCACATCGAGCGGGTCACCGAGCTGCAAGAACTCTTCCTCACGCGCGTCGGGCTCGACATCGGCA
AGGTGTGGGTCGCGGACGACGGCGCCGCGGTGGCGGTCTGGACCACGCCGGAGAGCGTCGAAGCGGGGGC
GGTGTTCGCCGAGATCGGCCCGCGCATGGCCGAGTTGAGCGGTTCCCGGCTGGCCGCGCAGCAACAGATG
GAAGGCCTCCTGGCGCCGCACCGGCCCAAGGAGCCCGCGTGGTTCCTGGCCACCGTCGGCGTCTCGCCCG
ACCACCAGGGCAAGGGTCTGGGCAGCGCCGTCGTGCTCCCCGGAGTGGAGGCGGCCGAGCGCGCCGGGGT
GCCCGCCTTCCTGGAGACCTCCGCGCCCCGCAACCTCCCCTTCTACGAGCGGCTCGGCTTCACCGTCACC
GCCGACGTCGAGGTGCCCGAAGGACCGCGCACCTGGTGCATGACCCGCAAGCCCGGTGCCTGACGCCCGC
CCCACGACCCGCAGCGCCCGACCGAAAGGAGCGCACGACCCCATGCATCGATAAAATAAAAGATTTTATT
TAGTCTCCAGAAAAAGGGGGGAATGAAAGACCCCACCTGTAGGTTTGGCAAGCTAGCTTAAGTAACGCCA
TTTTGCAAGGCATGGAAAATACATAACTGAGAATAGAGAAGTTCAGATCAAGGTTAGGAACAGAGAGACA
GCAGAATATGGGCCAAACAGGATATCTGTGGTAAGCAGTTCCTGCCCCGGCTCAGGGCCAAGAACAGATG
GTCCCCAGATGCGGTCCCGCCCTCAGCAGTTTCTAGAGAACCATCAGATGTTTCCAGGGTGCCCCAAGGA
CCTGAAATGACCCTGTGCCTTATTTGAACTAACCAATCAGTTCGCTTCTCGCTTCTGTTCGCGCGCTTCT
GCTCCCCGAGCTCAATAAAAGAGCCCACAACCCCTCACTCGGCGCGCCAGTCCTCCGATAGACTGCGTCG
CCCGGGTACCCGTGTATCCAATAAACCCTCTTGCAGTTGCATCCGACTTGTGGTCTCGCTGTTCCTTGGG
AGGGTCTCCTCTGAGTGATTGACTACCCGTCAGCGGGGGTCTTTCATGGGTAACAGTTTCTTGAAGTTGG
AGAACAACATTCTGAGGGTAGGAGTCGAATATTAAGTAATCCTGACTCAATTAGCCACTGTTTTGAATCC
ACATACTCCAATACTCCTGAAATAGTTCATTATGGACAGCGCAGAAAGAGCTGGGGAGAATTGTGAAATT
GTTATCCGCTCACAATTCCACACAACATACGAGCCGGAAGCATAAAGTGTAAAGCCTGGGGTGCCTAATG
AGTGAGCTAACTCACATTAATTGCGTTGCGCTCACTGCCCGCTTTCCAGTCGGGAAACCTGTCGTGCCAG
CTGCATTAATGAATCGGCCAACGCGCGGGGAGAGGCGGTTTGCGTATTGGGCGCTCTTCCGCTTCCTCGC
TCACTGACTCGCTGCGCTCGGTCGTTCGGCTGCGGCGAGCGGTATCAGCTCACTCAAAGGCGGTAATACG
GTTATCCACAGAATCAGGGGATAACGCAGGAAAGAACATGTGAGCAAAAGGCCAGCAAAAGGCCAGGAAC
CGTAAAAAGGCCGCGTTGCTGGCGTTTTTCCATAGGCTCCGCCCCCCTGACGAGCATCACAAAAATCGAC
GCTCAAGTCAGAGGTGGCGAAACCCGACAGGACTATAAAGATACCAGGCGTTTCCCCCTGGAAGCTCCCT
CGTGCGCTCTCCTGTTCCGACCCTGCCGCTTACCGGATACCTGTCCGCCTTTCTCCCTTCGGGAAGCGTG
GCGCTTTCTCATAGCTCACGCTGTAGGTATCTCAGTTCGGTGTAGGTCGTTCGCTCCAAGCTGGGCTGTG
TGCACGAACCCCCCGTTCAGCCCGACCGCTGCGCCTTATCCGGTAACTATCGTCTTGAGTCCAACCCGGT
AAGACACGACTTATCGCCACTGGCAGCAGCCACTGGTAACAGGATTAGCAGAGCGAGGTATGTAGGCGGT
GCTACAGAGTTCTTGAAGTGGTGGCCTAACTACGGCTACACTAGAAGAACAGTATTTGGTATCTGCGCTC
TGCTGAAGCCAGTTACCTTCGGAAAAAGAGTTGGTAGCTCTTGATCCGGCAAACAAACCACCGCTGGTAG
CGGTGGTTTTTTTGTTTGCAAGCAGCAGATTACGCGCAGAAAAAAAGGATCTCAAGAAGATCCTTTGATC
TTTTCTACGGGGTCTGACGCTCAGTGGAACGAAAACTCACGTTAAGGGATTTTGGTCATGAGATTATCAA
AAAGGATCTTCACCTAGATCCTTTTAAATTAAAAATGAAGTTTTAAATCAATCTAAAGTATATATGAGTA
AACTTGGTCTGACAGTTACCAATGCTTAATCAGTGAGGCACCTATCTCAGCGATCTGTCTATTTCGTTCA
TCCATAGTTGCCTGACTCCCCGTCGTGTAGATAACTACGATACGGGAGGGCTTACCATCTGGCCCCAGTG
CTGCAATGATACCGCGAGACCCACGCTCACCGGCTCCAGATTTATCAGCAATAAACCAGCCAGCCGGAAG
GGCCGAGCGCAGAAGTGGTCCTGCAACTTTATCCGCCTCCATCCAGTCTATTAATTGTTGCCGGGAAGCT
AGAGTAAGTAGTTCGCCAGTTAATAGTTTGCGCAACGTTGTTGCCATTGCTACAGGCATCGTGGTGTCAC
GCTCGTCGTTTGGTATGGCTTCATTCAGCTCCGGTTCCCAACGATCAAGGCGAGTTACATGATCCCCCAT
GTTGTGCAAAAAAGCGGTTAGCTCCTTCGGTCCTCCGATCGTTGTCAGAAGTAAGTTGGCCGCAGTGTTA
TCACTCATGGTTATGGCAGCACTGCATAATTCTCTTACTGTCATGCCATCCGTAAGATGCTTTTCTGTGA
CTGGTGAGTACTCAACCAAGTCATTCTGAGAATAGTGTATGCGGCGACCGAGTTGCTCTTGCCCGGCGTC
AATACGGGATAATACCGCGCCACATAGCAGAACTTTAAAAGTGCTCATCATTGGAAAACGTTCTTCGGGG
CGAAAACTCTCAAGGATCTTACCGCTGTTGAGATCCAGTTCGATGTAACCCACTCGTGCACCCAACTGAT
CTTCAGCATCTTTTACTTTCACCAGCGTTTCTGGGTGAGCAAAAACAGGAAGGCAAAATGCCGCAAAAAA
GGGAATAAGGGCGACACGGAAATGTTGAATACTCATACTCTTCCTTTTTCAATATTATTGAAGCATTTAT
CAGGGTTATTGTCTCATGAGCGGATACATATTTGAATGTATTTAGAAAAATAAACAAATAGGGGTTCCGC
GCACATTTCCCCGAAAAGTGCCACCTGACGTCTAAGAAACCATTATTATCATGACATTAACCTATAAAAA
TAGGCGTATCACGAGGCCCTTTCGTCTCGCGCGTTTCGGTGATGACGGTGAAAACCTCTGACACATGCAG
CTCCCGGAGACGGTCACAGCTTGTCTGTAAGCGGATGCCGGGAGCAGACAAGCCCGTCAGGGCGCGTCAG
CGGGTGTTGGCGGGTGTCGGGGCTGGCTTAACTATGCGGCATCAGAGCAGATTGTACTGAGAGTGCACCA
TATGCGGTGTGAAATACCGCACAGATGCGTAAGGAGAAAATACCGCATCAGGCGCCATTCGCCATTCAGG
CTGCGCAACTGTTGGGAAGGGCGATCGGTGCGGGCCTCTTCGCTATTACGCCAGCTGGCGAAAGGGGGAT
GTGCTGCAAGGCGATTAAGTTGGGTAACGCCAGGGTTTTCCCAGTCACGACGTTGTAAAACGACGGCGCA
AGGAATGGTGCATGCAAGGAGATGGCGCCCAACAGTCCCCCGGCCACGGGGCCTGCCACCATACCCACGC
CGAAACAAGCGCTCATGAGCCCGAAGTGGCGAGCCCGATCTTCCCCATCGGTGATGTCGGCGATATAGGC
GCCAGCAACCGCACCTGTGGCGCCGGTGATGCCGGCCACGATGCGTCCGGCGTAGAGGCGATTAGTCCAA
TTTGTTAAAGACAGGATATCAGTGGTCCAGGCTCTAGTTTTGACTCAACAATATCACCAGCTGAAGCCTA
TAGAGTACGAGCCATAGATAAAATAAAAGATTTTATTTAGTCTCCAGAAAAAGGGGGGAATGAAAGACCC
CACCTGTAGGTTTGGCAAGCTAGCTTAAGTAACGCCATTTTGCAAGGCATGGAAAATACATAACTGAGAA
TAGAGAAGTTCAGATCAAGGTTAGGAACAGAGAGACAGCAGAATATGGGCCAAACAGGATATCTGTGGTA
AGCAGTTCCTGCCCCGGCTCAGGGCCAAGAACAGATGGTCCCCAGATGCGGTCCCGCCCTCAGCAGTTTC
TAGAGAACCATCAGATGTTTCCAGGGTGCCCCAAGGACCTGAAATGACCCTGTGCCTTATTTGAACTAAC
CAATCAGTTCGCTTCTCGCTTCTGTTCGCGCGCTTCTGCTCCCCGAGCTCAATAAAAGAGCCCACAACCC
CTCACTCGGCGCGCCAGTCCTCCGATAGACTGCGTCGCCCGGGTACCCGTATTCCCAATAAAGCCTCTTG
CTGTTTGCATCCGAATCGTGGACTCGCTGATCCTTGGGAGGGTCTCCTCAGATTGATTGACTGCCCACCT
CGGGGGTCTTTCATTTGGAGGTTCCACCGAGATTTGGAGACCCCTGCCCAGGGACCACCGACCCCCCCGC
CGGGAGGTAAGCTGGCCAGCGGTCGTTTCGTGTCTGTCTCTGTCTTTGTGCGTGTTTGTGCCGGCATCTA
ATGTTTGCGCCTGCGTCTGTACTAGTTAGCTAACTAGCTCTGTATCTGGCGGACCCGTGGTGGAACTGAC
GAGTTCTGAACACCCGGCCGCAACCCTGGGAGACGTCCCAGGGACTTTGGGGGCCGTTTTTGTGGCCCGA
CCTGAGGAAGGGAGTCGATGTGGAATCCGACCCCGTCAGGATATGTGGTTCTGGTAGGAGACGAGAACCT
AAAACAGTTCCCGCCTCCGTCTGAATTTTTGCTTTCGGTTTGGAACCGAAGCCGCGCGTCTTGTCTGCTG
CAGCGCTGCAGCATCGTTCTGTGTTGTCTCTGTCTGACTGTGTTTCTGTATTTGTCTGAAAATTAGGGCC
AGACTGTTACCACTCCCTTAAGTTTGACCTTAGGTCACTGGAAAGATGTCGAGCGGATCGCTCACAACCA
GTCGGTAGATGTCAAGAAGAGACGTTGGGTTACCTTCTGCTCTGCAGAATGGCCAACCTTTAACGTCGGA
TGGCCGCGAGACGGCACCTTTAACCGAGACCTCATCACCCAGGTTAAGATCAAGGTCTTTTCACCTGGCC
CGCATGGACACCCAGACCAGGTCCCCTACATCGTGACCTGGGAAGCCTTGGCTTTTGACCCCCCTCCCTG
GGTCAAGCCCTTTGTACACCCTAAGCCTCCGCCTCCTCTTCCTCCATCCGCCCCGTCTCTCCCCCTTGAA
CCTCCTCGTTCGACCCCGCCTCGATCCTCCCTTTATCCAGCCCTCACTCCTTCTCTAGGCGCCGGAATTA
GATCTCTCGAGAATTCACGCGTGGTACCATGTGGCGACTACGTCGGGCCGCTGTGGCCTGTGAGGTCTGC
CAGTCTTTAGTGAAACACAGCTCTGGAATAAAAGGAAGTTTACCACTACAAAAACTACATCTGGTTTCAC
GAAGCATTTATCATTCACATCATCCTACCTTAAAGCTTCAACGACCCCAATTAAGGACATCCTTTCAGCA
GTTCTCTTCTCTGACAAACCTTCCTTTACGTAAACTGAAATTCTCTCCAATTAAATATGGCTACCAGCCT
CGCAGGAATTTTTGGCCAGCAAGATTAGCTACGAGACTCTTAAAACTTCGCTATCTCATACTAGGATCGG
CTGTTGGGGGTGGCTACACAGCCAAAAAGACTTTTGATCAGTGGAAAGATATGATACCGGACCTTAGTGA
ATATAAATGGATTGTGCCTGACATTGTGTGGGAAATTGATGAGTATATCGATTTTGAGAAAATTAGAAAA
GCCCTTCCTAATTCAGAAGACCTTGTAAAGTTAGCACCAGACTTTGACAAGATTGTTGAAAGCCTTAGCT
TATTGAAGGACTTTTTTACCTCAGGTTCTCCGGAAGAAACGGCGTTTAGAGCAACAGATCGTGGATCTGA
AAGTGACAAGCATTTTAGAAAGGTGTCAGACAAAGAGAAAATTGACCAACTTCAGGAAGAACTTCTGCAC
ACTCAGTTGAAGTATCAGAGAATCTTGGAACGATTAGAAAAGGAGAACAAAGAATTGAGAAAATTAGTAT
TGCAGAAAGATGACAAAGGCATTCATCATAGAAAGCTTAAGAAATCTTTGATTGACATGTATTCTGAAGT
TCTTGATGTTCTCTCTGATTATGATGCCAGTTATAATACGCAAGATCATCTGCCACGGGTTGTTGTGGTT
GGAGATCAGAGTGCTGGAAAGACTAGTGTGTTGGAAATGATTGCCCAAGCTCGAATATTCCCAAGAGGAT
CTGGGGAGATGATGACACGTTCTCCAGTTAAGGTGACTCTGAGTGAAGGTCCTCACCATGTGGCCCTATT
TAAAGATAGTTCTCGGGAGTTTGATCTTACCAAAGAAGAAGATCTTGCAGCATTAAGACATGAAATAGAA
CTTCGAATGAGGAAAAATGTGAAAGAAGGCTGTACCGTTAGCCCTGAGACCATATCCTTAAATGTAAAAG
GCCCTGGACTACAGAGGATGGTGCTTGTTGACTTACCAGGTGTGATTAATACTGTGACATCAGGCATGGC
TCCTGACACAAAGGAAACTATTTTCAGTATCAGCAAAGCTTACATGCAGAATCCTAATGCCATCATACTG
TGTATTCAAGATGGATCTGTGGATGCTGAACGCAGTATTGTTACAGACTTGGTCAGTCAAATGGACCCTC
ATGGAAGGAGAACCATATTCGTTTTGACCAAAGTAGACCTGGCAGAGAAAAATGTAGCCAGTCCAAGCAG
GATTCAGCAGATAATTGAAGGAAAGCTCTTCCCAATGAAAGCTTTAGGTTATTTTGCTGTTGTAACAGGA
AAAGGGAACAGCTCTGAAAGCATTGAAGCTATAAGAGAATATGAAGAAGAGTTTTTTCAGAATTCAAAGC
TCCTAAAGACAAGCATGCTAAAGGCACACCAAGTGACTACAAGAAATTTAAGCCTTGCAGTATCAGACTG
CTTTTGGAAAATGGTACGAGAGTCTGTTGAACAACAGGCTGATAGTTTCAAAGCAACACGTTTTAACCTT
GAAACTGAATGGAAGAATAACTATCCTCGCCTGCGGGAACTTGACCGGAATGAACTATTTGAAAAAGCTA
AAAATGAAATCCTTGATGAAGTTATCAGTCTGAGCCAGGTTACACCAAAACATTGGGAGGAAATCCTTCA
ACAATCTTTGTGGGAAAGAGTATCAACTCATGTGATTGAAAACATCTACCTTCCAGCTGCGCAGACCATG
AATTCAGGAACTTTTAACACCACAGTGGATATCAAGCTTAAACAGTGGACTGATAAACAACTTCCTAATA
AAGCAGTAGAGGTTGCTTGGGAGACCCTACAAGAAGAATTTTCCCGCTTTATGACAGAACCGAAAGGGAA
AGAGCATGATGACATATTTGATAAACTTAAAGAGGCCGTTAAGGAAGAAAGTATTAAACGACACAAGTGG
AATGACTTTGCGGAGGACAGCTTGAGGGTTATTCAACACAATGCTTTGGAAGACCGATCCATATCTGATA
AACAGCAATGGGATGCAGCTATTTATTTTATGGAAGAGGCTCTGCAGGCTCGTCTCAAGGATACTGAAAA
TGCAATTGAAAACATGGTGGGTCCAGACTGGAAAAAGAGGTGGTTATACTGGAAGAATCGGACCCAAGAA
CAGTGTGTTCACAATGAAACCAAGAATGAATTGGAGAAGATGTTGAAATGTAATGAGGAGCACCCAGCTT
ATCTTGCAAGTGATGAAATAACCACAGTCCGGAAGAACCTTGAATCCCGAGGAGTAGAAGTAGATCCAAG
CTTGATTAAGGATACTTGGCATCAAGTTTATAGAAGACATTTTTTAAAAACAGCTCTAAACCATTGTAAC
CTTTGTCGAAGAGGTTTTTATTACTACCAAAGGCATTTTGTAGATTCTGAGTTGGAATGCAATGATGTGG
TCTTGTTTTGGCGTATACAGCGCATGCTTGCTATCACCGCAAATACTTTAAGGCAACAACTTACAAATAC
TGAAGTTAGGCGATTAGAGAAAAATGTTAAAGAGGTATTGGAAGATTTTGCTGAAGATGGTGAGAAGAAG
ATTAAATTGCTTACTGGTAAACGCGTTCAACTGGCGGAAGACCTCAAGAAAGTTAGAGAAATTCAAGAAA
AACTTGATGCTTTCATTGAAGCTCTTCATCAGGAGAAATAAGCGGCCGCTTCGAGCAGACATGATAAGAT
ACATTGATGAGTTTGGACAAACCACAACTAGAATGCAGTGAAAAAAATGCTTTATTTGTGAAATTTGTGA
TGCTATTGCTTTATTTGTAACCATTATAAGCTGCAATAAACAAGTTAACGAATTCTACCGGGTAGGGGAG
GCGCTTTTCCCAAGGCAGTCTGGAGCATGCGCTTTAGCAGCCCCGCTGGGCACTTGGCGCTACACAAGTG
GCCTCTGGCCTCGCACACATTCCACATCCACCGGTAGGCGCCAACCGGCTCCGTTCTTTGGTGGCCCCTT
CGCGCCACCTTCTACTCCTCCCCTAGTCAGGAAGTTCCCCCCCGCCCCGCAGCTCGCGTCGTGCAGGACG
TGACAAATGGAAGTAGCACGTCTCACTAGTCTCGTGCAGATGGACAGCACCGCTGAGCAATGGAAG
