>Addgene plasmid #26047 | pMSCV-OPA1 | addgene partial sequence | sequence record 32131 | 26047 with pLXSN-5
TCGCCCTCACTCCTTCTCTAGGCGCCGGAATTAGATCTCTCGAGAATTCACGCGTGGTACCATGTGGCGA
CTACGTCGGGCCGCTGTGGCCTGTGAGGTCTGCCAGTCTTTAGTGAAACACAGCTCTGGAATAAAAGGAA
GTTTACCACTACAAAAACTACATCTGGTTTCACGAAGCATTTATCATTCACATCATCCTACCTTAAAGCT
TCAACGACCCCAATTAAGGACATCCTTTCAGCAGTTCTCTTCTCTGACAAACCTTCCTTTACGTAAACTG
AAATTCTCTCCAATTAAATATGGCTACCAGCCTCGCAGGAATTTTTGGCCAGCAAGATTAGCTACGAGAC
TCTTAAAACTTCGCTATCTCATACTAGGATCGGCTGTTGGGGGTGGCTACACAGCCAAAAAGACTTTTGA
TCAGTGGAAAGATATGATACCGGACCTTAGTGAATATAAATGGATTGTGCCTGACATTGTGTGGGAAATT
GATGAGTATATCGATTTTGAGAAAATTAGAAAAGCCCTTCCTAATTCAGAAGACCTTGTAAAGTTAGCAC
CAGACTTTGACAAGATTGTTGAAAGCCTTAGCTTATTGAAGGACTTTTTTACCTCAGGTTCTCCGGAAGA
AACGGCGTTTAGAGCAACAGATCGTGGATCTGAAAGTGACAAGCATTTTAGAAAGGTGTCAGACAAAGAG
AAAATTGACCAACTTCAGGAAGAACTTCTGCACACTCAGTTGAAGTATCAGAGAATCTTGGAACGATTAG
AAAAGGAGAACAAAGAATTGAGAAAATTAGTATTGCAGAAAGATGACAAAGGCATTCATCATAGAAAGCT
TAAGAAATCTTTGATTGACATGTATTCTGAAGTTCTTGATG
